Addgene plasmid #12094: pPac0
Purpose: (Empty Backbone)
Depositing lab: Robert Tjian. Depositing organization: University of California, Berkeley. Publication: Analysis of Sp1 in vivo reveals multiple transcriptional domains, including a novel glutamine-rich activation motif. Courey AJ, Tjian R. Cell. 1988 Dec 2. 55(5):887-98. 10.1016/0092-8674(88)90144-4 PubMed 3142690.
Backbone
  Vector backbone: pPacO
  Backbone size (bp): 7400
  Vector type: Insect Expression
Growth in bacteria
  Bacterial resistance: Ampicillin, 100 μg/mL
  Growth temperature: 37°C
  Growth strain: DH5alpha
  Copy number: High Copy
Gene/Insert
  Gene/Insert name: None (alt name: pPacO)
  Cloning method: Restriction Enzyme; 5′ cloning site BamHI (not destroyed); 3′ cloning site XhoI (not destroyed)
  Sequencing primers: 5′ n/a
Terms and licenses: Academic/Nonprofit Terms; Industry Terms: Not Available to Industry
Depositor comments: pPac0 was created by dropping out the XhoI fragment from pPacSp1. See author's map for more information.
How to cite: pPac0 was a gift from Robert Tjian (Addgene plasmid # 12094 ; http://n2t.net/addgene:12094 ; RRID:Addgene_12094)
