[The description below was written by a language model from this plasmid's Addgene catalogue record.]
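Description:
pPac0 (also written pPacO) is an empty insect expression backbone of about 7.4 kb, intended as a recipient vector for genes to be expressed in insect cells. It is propagated in E. coli as a high-copy plasmid under ampicillin selection. The record does not name the bacterial origin of replication. No selectable marker for insect cells is listed, which would fit a vector delivered by transient transfection, although the record does not say so explicitly.

The plasmid carries no insert. According to the depositor's notes, it was derived from the Sp1 expression construct pPacSp1 by removing an XhoI fragment, which deletes the Sp1 coding sequence and leaves the expression vector behind. BamHI and XhoI are given as the 5′ and 3′ cloning sites, and both remain intact, so a gene of interest can be inserted directionally by restriction cloning. The catalogue fields do not state the promoter, polyadenylation signal or other regulatory elements that drive expression, and no feature table is available. The depositor's map has to be consulted for these details.

The associated publication analysed the transcriptional activation domains of Sp1 in vivo. In that context, pPac0 serves two purposes. It is the parental vector for building insect cell expression constructs for transcription factors or other proteins. It is also the matched empty-vector control in cotransfection experiments alongside pPacSp1 and its derivatives.
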