>Addgene plasmid #12094 | pPac0 | addgene partial sequence | sequence record 18680 | Ubx-F 5'-aactcgtactttgaacaggc-3'
TTGTAACGAATTTGTTTAGTTCTCGCCCAACGACTAGAGTGAAGCTGTTTCTTTAAGTAATGTGTAGTGT
GTTTACTTTTTAAATTAAATTAATGCCTAATTTTATTATTATTATGTTTAGTTTAATGACAAGCGTTTAT
GAGATTATCCGACAGAAGCGGCGAGAAGAGGAGTGCGACAAACCGTTTGCCCCGGCAAACGCAAATAAAT
TATTGGTTTTGAAAAAATCTAAAGAAAACAAAAAAAAGGAATTGATCCGTCGACCATGAAGATCAAGATC
ATTGCCCCGCCAGAGCGCAAGTACTCTGTCTGGATCGGTGGCTCCATCCTGGCTTCGCTGTCCACCTTCC
AGCAGATGTGGATCTCCAAGCAGGAGTACGACGAGTCCGGCCCCTCCATTGTGCACCGCAAGTGCTTCTA
AGAAGGATCGCTTGTCTGGGCAAGAGGATCAGGATCGGGATGGTCTTGATTCTGCTGGAGGAGGAGGAGG
AGAAGTCGAGGAAGCAGCAGCGAAAGTGCAAGTGCGAGTGGTGGAAGTTTGGAGTGCAGCACAACAAAAT
CAACAACAACACCAACTACAAGATGAAAAGAGCGGAACCACCTGCACACCATCATCACTATCATCATCGT
TTTGGGCGCATGTTGTGTGGTTCCAGCGTATTAATATAATTAATTTATTCCACATGAGATATGATATGAT
ATACTATGGTATTTTTTGTTTTTTTT
